>Addgene plasmid #227603 | pPICZ A-SLC-His+Strep-Opa1 (SB254) | addgene full sequence | sequence record 455566 | Addgene NGS Result
TTGAGATCCTTTTTTTCTGCGCGTAATCTGCTGCTTGCAAACAAAAAAACCACCGCTACCAGCGGTGGTT
TGTTTGCCGGATCAAGAGCTACCAACTCTTTTTCCGAAGGTAACTGGCTTCAGCAGAGCGCAGATACCAA
ATACTGTTCTTCTAGTGTAGCCGTAGTTAGGCCACCACTTCAAGAACTCTGTAGCACCGCCTACATACCT
CGCTCTGCTAATCCTGTTACCAGTGGCTGCTGCCAGTGGCGATAAGTCGTGTCTTACCGGGTTGGACTCA
AGACGATAGTTACCGGATAAGGCGCAGCGGTCGGGCTGAACGGGGGGTTCGTGCACACAGCCCAGCTTGG
AGCGAACGACCTACACCGAACTGAGATACCTACAGCGTGAGCTATGAGAAAGCGCCACGCTTCCCGAAGG
GAGAAAGGCGGACAGGTATCCGGTAAGCGGCAGGGTCGGAACAGGAGAGCGCACGAGGGAGCTTCCAGGG
GGAAACGCCTGGTATCTTTATAGTCCTGTCGGGTTTCGCCACCTCTGACTTGAGCGTCGATTTTTGTGAT
GCTCGTCAGGGGGGCGGAGCCTATGGAAAAACGCCAGCAACGCGGCCTTTTTACGGTTCCTGGCCTTTTG
CTGGCCTTTTGCTCACATGTTGGTCTCCAGCTTGCAAATTAAAGCCTTCGAGCGTCCCAAAACCTTCTCA
AGCAAGGTTTTCAGTATAATGTTACATGCGTACACGCGTCTGTACAGAAAAAAAAGAAAAATTTGAAATA
TAAATAACGTTCTTAATACTAACATAACTATAAAAAAATAAATAGGGACCTAGACTTCAGGTTGTCTAAC
TCCTTCCTTTTCGGTTAGAGCGGATGTGGGGGGAGGGCGTGAATGTAAGCGTGACATAACTAATTACATG
ATATCGACAAAGGAAAAGGGGGACGGATCTCCGAGGCCTCGGACCCGTCGGGCCGCGTCGGACGTGTCAG
TCCTGCTCCTCGGCCACGAAGTGCACGCAGTTGCCGGCCGGGTCGCGCAGGGCGAACTCCCGCCCCCACG
GCTGCTCGCCGATCTCGGTCATGGCCGGCCCGGAGGCGTCCCGGAAGTTCGTGGACACGACCTCCGACCA
CTCGGCGTACAGCTCGTCCAGGCCGCGCACCCACACCCAGGCCAGGGTGTTGTCCGGCACCACCTGGTCC
TGGACCGCGCTGATGAACAGGGTCACGTCGTCCCGGACCACACCGGCGAAGTCGTCCTCCACGAAGTCCC
GGGAGAACCCGAGCCGGTCGGTCCAGAACTCGACCGCTCCGGCGACGTCGCGCGCGGTGAGCACCGGAAC
GGCACTGGTCAACTTGGCCATGGTTTAGTTCCTCACCTTGTCGTATTATACTATGCCGATATACTATGCC
GATGATTAATTGTCAACACCGCCCTTAGATTAGATTGCTATGCTTTCTTTCTAATGAGCAAGAAGTAAAA
AAAGTTGTAATAGAACAAGAAAAATGAAACTGAAACTTGAGAAATTGAAGACCGTTTATTAACTTAAATA
TCAATGGGAGGTCATCGAAAGAGAAAAAAATCAAAAAAAAAAATTTTCAAGAAAAAGAAACGTGATAAAA
ATTTTTATTGCCTTTTTCGACGAAGAAAAAGAAACGAGGCGGTCTCTTTTTTCTTTTCCAAACCTTTAGT
ACGGGTAATTAACGACACCCTAGAGGAAGAAAGAGGGGAAATTTAGTATGCTGTGCTTGGGTGTTTTGAA
GTGGTACGGCGATGCGCGGAGTCCGAGAAAATCTGGAAGAGTAAAAAAGGAGTAGAAACATTTTGAAGCT
ATGGTGTGTGGGGGATCCGCACAAACGAAGGTCTCACTTAATCTTCTGTACTCTGAAGAGGAGTGGGAAA
TACCAAGAAAAACATCAAACTCGAATGATTTTCCCAAACCCCTACCACAAGATATTCATCAGCTGCGAGA
TAGGCTGATCAGGAGCAAGCTCGTACGAGAAGAAACAAAATGACAAAAAAAATCCTATACTATATAGGTT
ACAAATAAAAAAGTATCAAAAATGAAGCCTGCATCTCTCAGGCAAATGGCATTCTGACATCCTCTTGATT
AGAATCTAGCAAGACCGGTCTTCTCGTAAGTGCCCAACTTGAACTGAGGAACAGTCATGTCTAAGGCTAA
AACTCAATGATGATGATGATGATGGTCGACGGCGCTATTCAGATCCTCTTCTGAGATGAGTTTTTGTTCT
CTAGACTAATGGTGGTGGTGATGATGGTGATGATGATGTCCCTGGAAATAAAGATTCTCGGAACCACCAC
CACCAGAACCACCACCACCAGAACCACCACCACCGATATTGTTTTGCAACAAAGTAGAGTAGATGATCTT
AGTGATTTGCAAAACAGCAGCATGCAAAGTGTATTGGATAATAACAGCACCGAAACCCTTGTAGAAACCA
AAAACACCCTCTTCTTGTCTGATAGTGTTGATACAATCTCTCATACCCTCATATTGAGTATTAATAGGCA
AAACTTCGTAACCCAAATCAGTGTTATCGATGATAGTTCTAGTACCTTGGATGTGCAATCTATGCAAAAC
AGTTTCCAATGGGTACAAGATAACATCAGAACACAAAGAAGCAGCGAAATTAGCAATCAACTCAGGAAAA
TAAGCATCCAACATAGATTGAACTGGAGAAGTAGATTCAGCCAAGTGAGAGTTGTAAGTCTTTCTCTTCA
AGATCAACAAAACGAACTTTTGAATAACAGAAGAGATGATGTAGTGCAAAACACCATGCAAAACAGTAGG
GAAGATCAAAGACAACAATGGCAACAATCTTTTAGAATGAGGAACACCCATACCAATAACTCTACCAATA
CCCTCCTTAACACATTCCAAGATACCAGTGTTATCTCTGATGATCTCAGATTGAACAGTTTCGATCAAAG
AAGCAGAGTAGAAAGGCATAGCAACAACGTAAGTCAAAGACTTCAACAACAAGTGCTCTCCAATTTGTTT
TGGAGACCACTTATGCAAAACTTCTCTAGGCAATGGAGTGAACTCAGAAATAATACCTTCAGCACCCAAA
GTAACACCTTGAACAATAAAAGTAGAACCCATACCCTTCCACAAAGCTCTAGGACCTTGAGTCTTATTGA
AAGAGTACATGATGTTAATAACAGTGAATGGAGTCAAGTGATAATGTTGAGCGTGGTAATTAACTTGACA
TTGTCTTCTCAAAACGATACATGGATGAGCCAAAACGTTCTCAGTGAACAAAGAAGCCAAACCAATACCG
AAACCAGCAAATCTATTCAATTGTTCAGAAGATTGACCTTGAACAGAACCACCACCACCAGAAGAAAATG
GCTCTTCAGTAGGACCCTCATATGGAGTAGAAGTAGTAGGAACACCGTAAGGTGGAGACTTTTCACCCCA
GTGCAAGTTTCTAGAACCTGGAATATCAGGTGGAGTAGTAACCCAATGACCCAAATCAGAACCAGTAGAA
AAAGATCTAGCAGGGAAAGCTCCTCCAAATCCTTGCTCGTCTCTGGCTCCTCCTCTGTATCCCAAACCGT
CAAATCCGTCAGGTCTTCTAGGGTGCATGCTAGCCTCGTTTCGAATAATTAGTTGTTTTTTGATCTTCTC
AAGTTGTCGTTAAAAGTCGTTAAAATCAAAAGCTTGTCAATTGGAACCAGTCGCAATTATGAAAGTAAGC
TAATAATGATGATAAAAAAAAAGGTTTAAGACAGGGCAGCTTCCTTCTGTTTATATATTGCTGTCAAGTA
GGGGTTAGAACAGTTAAATTTTGATCATGAACGTTAGGCTATCAGCAGTATTCCCACCAGAATCTTGGAA
GCATACAATGTGGAGACAATGCATAATCATCCAAAAAGCGGGTGTTTCCCCATTTGCGTTTCGGCACAGG
TGCACCGGGGTTCAGAAGCGATAGAGAGACTGCGCTAAGCATTAATGAGATTATTTTTGAGCATTCGTCA
ATCAATACCAAACAAGACAAACGGTATGCCGACTTTTGGAAGTTTCTTTTTGACCAACTGGCCGTTAGCA
TTTCAACGAACCAAACTTAGTTCATCTTGGATGAGATCACGCTTTTGTCATATTAGGTTCCAAGACAGCG
TTTAAACTGTCAGTTTTGGGCCATTTGGGGAACATGAAACTATTTGACCCCACACTCAGAAAGCCCTCAT
CTGGAGTGATGTTCGGGTGTAATGCGGAGCTTGTTGCATTCGGAAATAAACAAACATGAACCTCGCCAGG
GGGGCCAGGATAGACAGGCTAATAAAGTCATGGTGTTAGTAGCCTAATAGAAGGAATTGGAATGAGCGAG
CTCCAATCAAGCCCAATAACTGGGCTGGTTTTTCGATGGCAAAAGTGGGTGTTGAGGAGAAGAGGAGTGG
AGGTCCTGCGTTTGCAACGGTCTGCTGCTAGTGTATCCCCTCCTGTTGCGTTTGGCACTTATGTGTGAGA
ATGGACCTGTGGATGTCGGATGGCAAAAAGGTTTCATTCAACCTTTCGTCTTTGGATGTTAGATCTGATC
TCATGACCAAAATCCCTTAACGTGAGTTTTCGTTCCACTGAGCGTCAGACCCCGTAGAAAAGATCAAAGG
ATCTTC
Features (pLannotate 1.2.2; 11 found; start..end, strand, type, name):
      1..589     +  rep_origin     ori: high-copy-number ColE1/pMB1/pBR322/pUC origin of replication
    664..911     -  terminator     CYC1 terminator: S. cerevisiae CYC1; transcription terminator for CYC1
    977..1351    -  CDS            BleoR: antibiotic-binding protein; Sh ble from Streptoalloteichus hindustanus; confers resistance to bleomycin, phleomycin, and Zeocin™
   1370..1417    -  promoter       EM7 promoter: synthetic bacterial promoter&nbsp
   1424..1831    -  promoter       TEF1 promoter: S. cerevisiae TEF1; promoter for EF-1α
   1852..2098    -  terminator     AOX1 terminator: Pichia pastoris AOX1; transcription terminator for AOX1
   2102..2167    -  CDS            AOX1 (fragment): ALOX1_KOMPC - Experimental evidence at protein level: Swiss-Prot protein existence level 1. Major isoform of alcohol oxidase, which catalyzes the oxidation of methanol to formaldehyde and hydrogen peroxide, the first step in the methanol utilization pathway of methylotrophic yeasts. From Komagataella phaffii (strain ATCC 76273 / CBS 7435 / CECT 11047 / NRRL Y-11430 / Wegner 21-1) (Yeast) (Pichia pastoris).
   2177..2194    -  CDS            capTEV™ (fragment): composite tag for in vivo biotinylation, TEV protease cleavage, and 6xHis tagging
   2280..2302    -  CDS            capTEV™ (fragment): composite tag for in vivo biotinylation, TEV protease cleavage, and 6xHis tagging
   2345..3598    -  CDS            SLC25A46: S2546_HUMAN - Also known as TB1. Experimental evidence at protein level: Swiss-Prot protein existence level 1. May play a role in mitochondrial dynamics by controlling mitochondrial membrane fission. From Homo sapiens (Human).
   3607..4545    -  promoter       AOX1 promoter: Pichia pastoris AOX1; inducible promoter, regulated by methanol
