>Addgene plasmid #227603 | pPICZ A-SLC-His+Strep-Opa1 (SB254) | addgene full sequence | sequence record 455574 | Addgene NGS Result
TTGAGATCCTTTTTTTCTGCGCGTAATCTGCTGCTTGCAAACAAAAAAACCACCGCTACCAGCGGTGGTT
TGTTTGCCGGATCAAGAGCTACCAACTCTTTTTCCGAAGGTAACTGGCTTCAGCAGAGCGCAGATACCAA
ATACTGTTCTTCTAGTGTAGCCGTAGTTAGGCCACCACTTCAAGAACTCTGTAGCACCGCCTACATACCT
CGCTCTGCTAATCCTGTTACCAGTGGCTGCTGCCAGTGGCGATAAGTCGTGTCTTACCGGGTTGGACTCA
AGACGATAGTTACCGGATAAGGCGCAGCGGTCGGGCTGAACGGGGGGTTCGTGCACACAGCCCAGCTTGG
AGCGAACGACCTACACCGAACTGAGATACCTACAGCGTGAGCTATGAGAAAGCGCCACGCTTCCCGAAGG
GAGAAAGGCGGACAGGTATCCGGTAAGCGGCAGGGTCGGAACAGGAGAGCGCACGAGGGAGCTTCCAGGG
GGAAACGCCTGGTATCTTTATAGTCCTGTCGGGTTTCGCCACCTCTGACTTGAGCGTCGATTTTTGTGAT
GCTCGTCAGGGGGGCGGAGCCTATGGAAAAACGCCAGCAACGCGGCCTTTTTACGGTTCCTGGCCTTTTG
CTGGCCTTTTGCTCACATGTTGGTCTCCAGCTTGCAAATTAAAGCCTTCGAGCGTCCCAAAACCTTCTCA
AGCAAGGTTTTCAGTATAATGTTACATGCGTACACGCGTCTGTACAGAAAAAAAAGAAAAATTTGAAATA
TAAATAACGTTCTTAATACTAACATAACTATAAAAAAATAAATAGGGACCTAGACTTCAGGTTGTCTAAC
TCCTTCCTTTTCGGTTAGAGCGGATGTGGGGGGAGGGCGTGAATGTAAGCGTGACATAACTAATTACATG
ATATCGACAAAGGAAAAGGGGGACGGATCTCCGAGGCCTCGGACCCGTCGGGCCGCGTCGGACGTGTCAG
TCCTGCTCCTCGGCCACGAAGTGCACGCAGTTGCCGGCCGGGTCGCGCAGGGCGAACTCCCGCCCCCACG
GCTGCTCGCCGATCTCGGTCATGGCCGGCCCGGAGGCGTCCCGGAAGTTCGTGGACACGACCTCCGACCA
CTCGGCGTACAGCTCGTCCAGGCCGCGCACCCACACCCAGGCCAGGGTGTTGTCCGGCACCACCTGGTCC
TGGACCGCGCTGATGAACAGGGTCACGTCGTCCCGGACCACACCGGCGAAGTCGTCCTCCACGAAGTCCC
GGGAGAACCCGAGCCGGTCGGTCCAGAACTCGACCGCTCCGGCGACGTCGCGCGCGGTGAGCACCGGAAC
GGCACTGGTCAACTTGGCCATGGTTTAGTTCCTCACCTTGTCGTATTATACTATGCCGATATACTATGCC
GATGATTAATTGTCAACACCGCCCTTAGATTAGATTGCTATGCTTTCTTTCTAATGAGCAAGAAGTAAAA
AAAGTTGTAATAGAACAAGAAAAATGAAACTGAAACTTGAGAAATTGAAGACCGTTTATTAACTTAAATA
TCAATGGGAGGTCATCGAAAGAGAAAAAAATCAAAAAAAAAAATTTTCAAGAAAAAGAAACGTGATAAAA
ATTTTTATTGCCTTTTTCGACGAAGAAAAAGAAACGAGGCGGTCTCTTTTTTCTTTTCCAAACCTTTAGT
ACGGGTAATTAACGACACCCTAGAGGAAGAAAGAGGGGAAATTTAGTATGCTGTGCTTGGGTGTTTTGAA
GTGGTACGGCGATGCGCGGAGTCCGAGAAAATCTGGAAGAGTAAAAAAGGAGTAGAAACATTTTGAAGCT
ATGGTGTGTGGGGGATCCGCACAAACGAAGGTCTCACTTAATCTTCTGTACTCTGAAGAGGAGTGGGAAA
TACCAAGAAAAACATCAAACTCGAATGATTTTCCCAAACCCCTACCACAAGATATTCATCAGCTGCGAGA
TAGGCTGATCAGGAGCAAGCTCGTACGAGAAGAAACAAAATGACAAAAAAAATCCTATACTATATAGGTT
ACAAATAAAAAAGTATCAAAAATGAAGCCTGCATCTCTCAGGCAAATGGCATTCTGACATCCTCTTGATT
AGAATCTAGCAAGACCGGTCTTCTCGTAAGTGCCCAACTTGAACTGAGGAACAGTCATGTCTAAGGCTAA
AACTCAATGATGATGATGATGATGGTCGACGGCGCTATTCAGATCCTCTTCTGAGATGAGTTTTTGTTCT
CTAGACTAATGGTGGTGGTGATGATGGTGATGATGATGTCCCTGGAAATAAAGATTCTCGGAACCACCAC
CACCAGAACCACCACCACCAGAACCACCACCACCGATATTGTTTTGCAACAAAGTAGAGTAGATGATCTT
AGTGATTTGCAAAACAGCAGCATGCAAAGTGTATTGGATAATAACAGCACCGAAACCCTTGTAGAAACCA
AAAACACCCTCTTCTTGTCTGATAGTGTTGATACAATCTCTCATACCCTCATATTGAGTATTAATAGGCA
AAACTTCGTAACCCAAATCAGTGTTATCGATGATAGTTCTAGTACCTTGGATGTGCAATCTATGCAAAAC
AGTTTCCAATGGGTACAAGATAACATCAGAACACAAAGAAGCAGCGAAATTAGCAATCAACTCAGGAAAA
TAAGCATCCAACATAGATTGAACTGGAGAAGTAGATTCAGCCAAGTGAGAGTTGTAAGTCTTTCTCTTCA
AGATCAACAAAACGAACTTTTGAATAACAGAAGAGATGATGTAGTGCAAAACACCATGCAAAACAGTAGG
GAAGATCAAAGACAACAATGGCAACAATCTTTTAGAATGAGGAACACCCATACCAATAACTCTACCAATA
CCCTCCTTAACACATTCCAAGATACCAGTGTTATCTCTGATGATCTCAGATTGAACAGTTTCGATCAAAG
AAGCAGAGTAGAAAGGCATAGCAACAACGTAAGTCAAAGACTTCAACAACAAGTGCTCTCCAATTTGTTT
TGGAGACCACTTATGCAAAACTTCTCTAGGCAATGGAGTGAACTCAGAAATAATACCTTCAGCACCCAAA
GTAACACCTTGAACAATAAAAGTAGAACCCATACCCTTCCACAAAGCTCTAGGACCTTGAGTCTTATTGA
AAGAGTACATGATGTTAATAACAGTGAATGGAGTCAAGTGATAATGTTGAGCGTGGTAATTAACTTGACA
TTGTCTTCTCAAAACGATACATGGATGAGCCAAAACGTTCTCAGTGAACAAAGAAGCCAAACCAATACCG
AAACCAGCAAATCTATTCAATTGTTCAGAAGATTGACCTTGAACAGAACCACCACCACCAGAAGAAAATG
GCTCTTCAGTAGGACCCTCATATGGAGTAGAAGTAGTAGGAACACCGTAAGGTGGAGACTTTTCACCCCA
GTGCAAGTTTCTAGAACCTGGAATATCAGGTGGAGTAGTAACCCAATGACCCAAATCAGAACCAGTAGAA
AAAGATCTAGCAGGGAAAGCTCCTCCAAATCCTTGCTCGTCTCTGGCTCCTCCTCTGTATCCCAAACCGT
CAAATCCGTCAGGTCTTCTAGGGTGCATGCTAGCCTCGTTTCGAATAATTAGTTGTTTTTTGATCTTCTC
AAGTTGTCGTTAAAAGTCGTTAAAATCAAAAGCTTGTCAATTGGAACCAGTCGCAATTATGAAAGTAAGC
TAATAATGATGATAAAAAAAAAGGTTTAAGACAGGGCAGCTTCCTTCTGTTTATATATTGCTGTCAAGTA
GGGGTTAGAACAGTTAAATTTTGATCATGAACGTTAGGCTATCAGCAGTATTCCCACCAGAATCTTGGAA
GCATACAATGTGGAGACAATGCATAATCATCCAAAAAGCGGGTGTTTCCCCATTTGCGTTTCGGCACAGG
TGCACCGGGGTTCAGAAGCGATAGAGAGACTGCGCTAAGCATTAATGAGATTATTTTTGAGCATTCGTCA
ATCAATACCAAACAAGACAAACGGTATGCCGACTTTTGGAAGTTTCTTTTTGACCAACTGGCCGTTAGCA
TTTCAACGAACCAAACTTAGTTCATCTTGGATGAGATCACGCTTTTGTCATATTAGGTTCCAAGACAGCG
TTTAAACTGTCAGTTTTGGGCCATTTGGGGAACATGAAACTATTTGACCCCACACTCAGAAAGCCCTCAT
CTGGAGTGATGTTCGGGTGTAATGCGGAGCTTGTTGCATTCGGAAATAAACAAACATGAACCTCGCCAGG
GGGGCCAGGATAGACAGGCTAATAAAGTCATGGTGTTAGTAGCCTAATAGAAGGAATTGGAATGAGCGAG
CTCCAATCAAGCCCAATAACTGGGCTGGTTTTTCGATGGCAAAAGTGGGTGTTGAGGAGAAGAGGAGTGG
AGGTCCTGCGTTTGCAACGGTCTGCTGCTAGTGTATCCCCTCCTGTTGCGTTTGGCACTTATGTGTGAGA
ATGGACCTGTGGATGTCGGATGGCAAAAAGGTTTCATTCAACCTTTCGTCTTTGGATGTTAGATCCGCAC
AAACGAAGGTCTCACTTAATCTTCTGTACTCTGAAGAGGAGTGGGAAATACCAAGAAAAACATCAAACTC
GAATGATTTTCCCAAACCCCTACCACAAGATATTCATCAGCTGCGAGATAGGCTGATCAGGAGCAAGCTC
GTACGAGAAGAAACAAAATGACAAAAAAAATCCTATACTATATAGGTTACAAATAAAAAAGTATCAAAAA
TGAAGCCTGCATCTCTCAGGCAAATGGCATTCTGACATCCTCTTGATTAGAATCTAGCAAGACCGGTCTT
CTCGTAAGTGCCCAACTTGAACTGAGGAACAGTCATGTCTAAGGCTAAAACTCAATGATGATGATGATGA
TGGTCGACGGCGCTATTCAGATCCTCTTCTGAGATGAGTTTTTGTTCGGGCCCTTACTTTTCTTGATGCA
AAGCCTCAATGAAAGCATCCAACTTTTCTTGGATCTCTCTAACTTTCTTCAAATCTTCAGCCAATTGAAC
TCTTTTACCAGTCAACAACTTAATTTTCTTTTCACCATCCTCAGCAAAATCTTCCAAAACCTCTTTAACG
TTCTTTTCCAATCTTCTAACCTCAGTATTAGTCAATTGTTGTCTCAAAGTGTTAGCAGTAATAGCCAACA
TTCTTTGAATTCTCCAGAACAAAACAACATCATTACATTCCAACTCAGAATCAACGAAGTGTCTTTGGTA
GTAGTAGAAACCTCTTCTACACAAATTACAATGGTTCAAAGCAGTCTTCAAAAAGTGTCTTCTGTAAACT
TGATGCCAAGTATCCTTAATCAAAGAAGGATCAACTTCAACACCTCTAGACTCCAAGTTCTTTCTAACAG
TAGTGATTTCATCAGAAGCCAAATAAGCTGGGTGTTCCTCATTACATTTCAACATCTTTTCCAACTCATT
TTTAGTTTCGTTATGAACACATTGCTCTTGAGTTCTGTTCTTCCAGTACAACCATCTTTTCTTCCAATCA
GGACCAACCATATTTTCAATAGCGTTCTCAGTATCTTTCAATCTAGCTTGCAAAGCTTCCTCCATGAAGT
AGATAGCAGCATCCCATTGTTGCTTATCAGAGATAGATCTATCTTCCAAAGCATTGTGTTGAATAACTCT
CAAAGAATCCTCAGCGAAATCGTTCCACTTATGTCTCTTAATAGATTCCTCCTTAACAGCTTCTTTCAAC
TTATCGAAGATATCATCATGTTCTTTACCCTTAGGCTCAGTCATGAATCTAGAAAATTCCTCTTGCAAAG
TTTCCCAAGCAACCTCAACAGCTTTGTTTGGCAATTGCTTATCAGTCCATTGCTTCAACTTGATATCAAC
AGTAGTATTAAAAGTACCAGAGTTCATAGTTTGAGCAGCAGGCAAGTAGATGTTTTCGATAACGTGAGTA
GAAACTCTCTCCCACAAAGATTGTTGCAAAATTTCCTCCCAATGCTTTGGAGTAACTTGAGACAAAGAAA
TAACTTCATCCAAGATCTCATTTTTAGCCTTTTCGAACAACTCGTTTCTATCCAATTCTCTCAATCTTGG
GTAATTGTTTTTCCATTCAGTCTCCAAATTGAATCTAGTAGCCTTAAAAGAATCAGCTTGTTGTTCAACA
GACTCTCTAACCATTTTCCAAAAACAATCAGAAACAGCCAAAGACAAGTTTCTAGTAGTAACTTGGTGAG
CCTTCAACATAGAAGTCTTCAACAACTTAGAGTTTTGGAAAAATTCCTCTTCGTATTCTCTAATAGCTTC
AATAGACTCAGAAGAGTTTCCTTTACCAGTAACAACAGCGAAATAACCCAAAGCTTTCATAGGAAACAAT
TTACCCTCGATGATTTGTTGGATTCTAGATGGAGAAGCAACGTTTTTCTCAGCCAAATCAACCTTAGTCA
AAACGAAGATAGTTCTTCTACCATGAGGATCCATTTGAGAAACCAAATCAGTAACGATAGATCTTTCAGC
ATCAACAGAACCATCTTGGATACACAAGATGATAGCGTTTGGGTTTTGCATGTAAGCCTTAGAGATAGAG
AAAATAGTCTCCTTAGTATCAGGAGCCATACCAGAAGTAACAGTATTAATAACACCTGGCAAATCAACCA
AAACCATTCTTTGCAAACCAGGACCCTTAACGTTCAAAGAGATAGTTTCTGGAGAAACAGTACAACCCTC
CTTAACGTTCTTTCTCATTCTCAATTCGATCTCGTGTCTCAAAGCAGCCAAATCCTCTTCTTTAGTCAAA
TCGAATTCTCTAGAAGAATCCTTAAACAAAGCAACGTGATGAGGACCTTCAGACAAAGTAACTTTAACTG
GAGATCTAGTCATCATCTCTCCAGAACCTCTAGGAAAAATTCTAGCTTGAGCAATCATTTCCAAAACAGA
AGTTTTACCAGCAGATTGATCTCCAACAACAACAACTCTTGGCAAATGATCTTGAGTGTTGTAAGAAGCA
TCATAATCAGACAAAACATCCAAAACTTCAGAGTACATATCGATCAAAGATTTCTTCAACTTTCTGTGAT
GGATACCCTTACTACCACCACCACCAGAACCACCACCACCAGAACCACCACCACCTGGACCTTGAAACAA
AACTTCCAAAGAACCACCACCCTTCTCAAACTGTGGGTGTGACCAGGCACTTCCTCCAGAACCTCCTCCA
GAACCTCCTCCCTTTTCAAACTGTGGGTGTGACCAGGCACTCATGAATTCCTCGTTTCGAATAATTAGTT
GTTTTTTGATCTTCTCAAGTTGTCGTTAAAAGTCGTTAAAATCAAAAGCTTGTCAATTGGAACCAGTCGC
AATTATGAAAGTAAGCTAATAATGATGATAAAAAAAAAGGTTTAAGACAGGGCAGCTTCCTTCTGTTTAT
ATATTGCTGTCAAGTAGGGGTTAGAACAGTTAAATTTTGATCATGAACGTTAGGCTATCAGCAGTATTCC
CACCAGAATCTTGGAAGCATACAATGTGGAGACAATGCATAATCATCCAAAAAGCGGGTGTTTCCCCATT
TGCGTTTCGGCACAGGTGCACCGGGGTTCAGAAGCGATAGAGAGACTGCGCTAAGCATTAATGAGATTAT
TTTTGAGCATTCGTCAATCAATACCAAACAAGACAAACGGTATGCCGACTTTTGGAAGTTTCTTTTTGAC
CAACTGGCCGTTAGCATTTCAACGAACCAAACTTAGTTCATCTTGGATGAGATCACGCTTTTGTCATATT
AGGTTCCAAGACAGCGTTTAAACTGTCAGTTTTGGGCCATTTGGGGAACATGAAACTATTTGACCCCACA
CTCAGAAAGCCCTCATCTGGAGTGATGTTCGGGTGTAATGCGGAGCTTGTTGCATTCGGAAATAAACAAA
CATGAACCTCGCCAGGGGGGCCAGGATAGACAGGCTAATAAAGTCATGGTGTTAGTAGCCTAATAGAAGG
AATTGGAATGAGCGAGCTCCAATCAAGCCCAATAACTGGGCTGGTTTTTCGATGGCAAAAGTGGGTGTTG
AGGAGAAGAGGAGTGGAGGTCCTGCGTTTGCAACGGTCTGCTGCTAGTGTATCCCCTCCTGTTGCGTTTG
GCACTTATGTGTGAGAATGGACCTGTGGATGTCGGATGGCAAAAAGGTTTCATTCAACCTTTCGTCTTTG
GATGTTAGATCTGATCTCATGACCAAAATCCCTTAACGTGAGTTTTCGTTCCACTGAGCGTCAGACCCCG
TAGAAAAGATCAAAGGATCTTC
Features (pLannotate 1.2.2; 16 found; start..end, strand, type, name):
      1..589     +  rep_origin     ori: high-copy-number ColE1/pMB1/pBR322/pUC origin of replication
    664..911     -  terminator     CYC1 terminator: S. cerevisiae CYC1; transcription terminator for CYC1
    977..1351    -  CDS            BleoR: antibiotic-binding protein; Sh ble from Streptoalloteichus hindustanus; confers resistance to bleomycin, phleomycin, and Zeocin™
   1370..1417    -  promoter       EM7 promoter: synthetic bacterial promoter&nbsp
   1424..1831    -  promoter       TEF1 promoter: S. cerevisiae TEF1; promoter for EF-1α
   1852..2098    -  terminator     AOX1 terminator: Pichia pastoris AOX1; transcription terminator for AOX1
   2102..2167    -  CDS            AOX1 (fragment): ALOX1_KOMPC - Experimental evidence at protein level: Swiss-Prot protein existence level 1. Major isoform of alcohol oxidase, which catalyzes the oxidation of methanol to formaldehyde and hydrogen peroxide, the first step in the methanol utilization pathway of methylotrophic yeasts. From Komagataella phaffii (strain ATCC 76273 / CBS 7435 / CECT 11047 / NRRL Y-11430 / Wegner 21-1) (Yeast) (Pichia pastoris).
   2177..2194    -  CDS            capTEV™ (fragment): composite tag for in vivo biotinylation, TEV protease cleavage, and 6xHis tagging
   2280..2302    -  CDS            capTEV™ (fragment): composite tag for in vivo biotinylation, TEV protease cleavage, and 6xHis tagging
   2345..3598    -  CDS            SLC25A46: S2546_HUMAN - Also known as TB1. Experimental evidence at protein level: Swiss-Prot protein existence level 1. May play a role in mitochondrial dynamics by controlling mitochondrial membrane fission. From Homo sapiens (Human).
   3607..4545    -  promoter       AOX1 promoter: Pichia pastoris AOX1; inducible promoter, regulated by methanol
   4560..4806    -  terminator     AOX1 terminator: Pichia pastoris AOX1; transcription terminator for AOX1
   4810..4875    -  CDS            AOX1 (fragment): ALOX1_KOMPC - Experimental evidence at protein level: Swiss-Prot protein existence level 1. Major isoform of alcohol oxidase, which catalyzes the oxidation of methanol to formaldehyde and hydrogen peroxide, the first step in the methanol utilization pathway of methylotrophic yeasts. From Komagataella phaffii (strain ATCC 76273 / CBS 7435 / CECT 11047 / NRRL Y-11430 / Wegner 21-1) (Yeast) (Pichia pastoris).
   4885..4902    -  CDS            capTEV™ (fragment): composite tag for in vivo biotinylation, TEV protease cleavage, and 6xHis tagging
   4957..7080    -  CDS            OPA1 (fragment): OPA1_HUMAN - Also known as KIAA0567. Experimental evidence at protein level: Swiss-Prot protein existence level 1. Isoforms that contain the alternative exon 4b (present in isoform 4 and isoform 5) are required for mitochondrial genome maintenance, possibly by anchoring the mitochondrial nucleoids to the inner mitochondrial membrane. From Homo sapiens (Human).
   7263..8201    -  promoter       AOX1 promoter: Pichia pastoris AOX1; inducible promoter, regulated by methanol
