[The description below was written by a language model from this plasmid's Addgene catalogue record and pLannotate feature annotations shown in this document.]
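Description:
pPICZ A-SLC-His+Strep-Opa1 (SB254) is a yeast expression plasmid built on the pPICZ A backbone for methanol-inducible coexpression of two human mitochondrial membrane proteins in Pichia pastoris. It is propagated in E. coli from a high-copy ColE1/pUC-type origin and carries a single selectable marker, the Sh ble gene conferring Zeocin resistance. This marker sits behind tandem TEF1 (yeast) and EM7 (bacterial) promoters and ends in a CYC1 terminator, so the same cassette provides selection in both hosts. No yeast replication origin is annotated, consistent with the pPICZ series normally being maintained by integration into the Pichia genome.

The payload consists of two separate expression cassettes in the same orientation, each with its own AOX1 promoter and AOX1 terminator. One drives full-length human SLC25A46 with a C-terminal 10xHis tag. The short fragments annotated downstream as parts of a composite His/TEV tag probably correspond to this tag and adjacent linker or backbone sequence. The other cassette drives a truncated human OPA1 covering residues 253–960, recorded as carrying an N-terminal Twin-Strep tag. That tag is not annotated in the feature table, although there is unannotated space between the OPA1 coding region and its promoter. The orthogonal affinity tags allow either protein to be purified and co-purification of its partner to be tested, in line with the associated work mapping SLC25A46 interaction interfaces with mitochondrial fusogens.

Two sequencing records are attached. The 8,282 nt record contains both cassettes and matches the catalogue description. The 4,626 nt record contains only the backbone and the SLC25A46 cassette and lacks the OPA1 unit. The record does not explain this discrepancy.
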