Addgene plasmid #227603: pPICZ A-SLC-His+Strep-Opa1 (SB254)
Purpose: Inducible coexpression of His-tagged SLC25A46 and Strep-tagged Opa1 in Pichia pastoris
Depositing lab: Luke Chao. Depositing organization: Massachusetts General Hospital. Publication: Identification of SLC25A46 interaction interfaces with mitochondrial membrane fusogens Opa1 and Mfn2. Boopathy S, Luce BE, Lugo CM, Hakim P, McDonald J, Kim HL, Ponce J, Ueberheide BM, Chao LH. J Biol Chem. 2024 Aug 31:107740. doi: 10.1016/j.jbc.2024.107740. PubMed 39222684.
Backbone
  Vector backbone: pPICZ A
  Vector type: Yeast Expression
Growth in bacteria
  Bacterial resistance: Bleocin (Zeocin), 50 μg/mL
  Growth temperature: 37°C
  Growth strain: DH5alpha
  Copy number: High Copy
Gene/Insert 1
  Gene/Insert name: SLC25A46
  Species: H. sapiens (human)
  Entrez Gene: SLC25A46 (a.k.a. HMSN6B, PCH1E)
  Promoter: AOX1
  Tag / fusion protein: 10xHis (C terminal on insert)
  Cloning method: Gibson Cloning
  Sequencing primers: 5′ n/a
Gene/Insert 2
  Gene/Insert name: Opa1
  Species: H. sapiens (human)
  Mutation: contains aa 253-960 only
  Promoter: AOX1
  Tag / fusion protein: Twin-StrepTag (N terminal on insert)
  Cloning method: Gibson Cloning
  Sequencing primers: 5′ n/a
Terms and licenses: Academic/Nonprofit Terms; Industry Terms: Not Available to Industry
How to cite: pPICZ A-SLC-His+Strep-Opa1 (SB254) was a gift from Luke Chao (Addgene plasmid # 227603 ; http://n2t.net/addgene:227603 ; RRID:Addgene_227603)
